>Addgene plasmid #42389 | ACOT7A | depositor partial sequence | sequence record 57222 | ACOT7A sequence 610 bps
CATATGCACCATCATCATCATCATTCTTCTGGTGTAGATCTGGGTACCGAGAACCTGTACTTCCAATCCA
TGGGGGACATCGTCCAGCCAGTCCTCAACCCAGAGCCGAACACTGTCAGCTACAGCCAGTCCAGCTTGAT
CCACCTGGTGGGGCCTTCAGACTGCACCCTGCACGGCTTTGTGCACGGAGGTGTGACCATGAAGCTCATG
GATGAGGTCGCCGGGATCGTGGCTGCACGCCACTGCAAGACCAACATCGTCACAGCTTCCGTGGACGCCA
TTAATTTTCATGACAAGATCAGAAAAGGCTGCGTCATCACCATCTCGGGACGCATGACCTTCACGAGCAA
TAAGTCCATGGAGATCGAGGTGTTGGTGGACGCCGACCCTGTTGTGGACAGCTCTCAGAAGCGCTACCGG
GCCGCCAGTGCCTTCTTCACCTACGTGTCGCTGAGCCAGGAAGGCAGGTCGCTGCCTGTGCCCCAGCTGG
TGCCCGAGACCGAGGACGAGAAGAAGCGCTTTGAGGAAGGCAAAGGGCGGTACCTGCAGATGAAGGCGAA
GCGACAGGGCCACGCGGAGCCTTGACAGTAAAGGTGGATACGGATCCGAA
