>Addgene plasmid #42389 | ACOT7A | addgene partial sequence | sequence record 59434 | T7 5'-TAATACGACTCACTATAGGG-3'
ATTCCCTCTAGAAATAATTTTGTTTAACTTTAAGAAGGAGATATACATATGCACCATCATCATCATCATT
CTTCTGGTGTAGATCTGGGTACCGAGAACCTGTACTTCCAATCCATGGGGGACATCGTCCAGCCAGTCCT
CAACCCAGAGCCGAACACTGTCAGCTACAGCCAGTCCAGCTTGATCCACCTGGTGGGGCCTTCAGACTGC
ACCCTGCACGGCTTTGTGCACGGAGGTGTGACCATGAAGCTCATGGATGAGGTCGCCGGGATCGTGGCTG
CACGCCACTGCAAGACCAACATCGTCACAGCTTCCGTGGACGCCATTAATTTTCATGACAAGATCAGAAA
AGGCTGCGTCATCACCATCTCGGGACGCATGACCTTCACGAGCAATAAGTCCATGGAGATCGAGGTGTTG
GTGGACGCCGACCCTGTTGTGGACAGCTCTCAGAAGCGCTACCGGGCCGCCAGTGCCTTCTTCACCTACG
TGTCGCTGAGCCAGGAAGGCAGGTCGCTGCCTGTGCCCCAGCTGGTGCCCGAGACCGAGGACGAGAAGAA
GCGCTTTGAGGAAGGCAAAGGGCGGTACCTGCAGATGAAGGCGAAGCGACAGGGCCACGCGGAGCCTTGA
CAGTAAAGGTGGATACGGATCCGAATTCGAGCTCCGTCGACAAGCTTGCGGCCGCACTCGAGCACCACCA
CCACCACCACTGAGATCCGGCTGCTAACAAAGCCCGAAAGGAAGCTGAGTTGGCTGCTGCCACCGCTGAG
CAATAACTAGCATAACCCCTTGGGGCCTCTAAACGGGTCTTGAGGGGTTTTTTGCTGAAAGGAGGAACTA
TATCCGGATTGGCGAATGGG
[69 nt withheld, positions 861-929]
GCAG
