[The description below was written by a language model from this plasmid's Addgene catalogue record.]
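Description:
ACOT7A is a bacterial expression plasmid built on the pNIC28-Bsa4 backbone from the Structural Genomics Consortium, carrying a fragment of human ACOT7 (acyl-CoA thioesterase 7, also known as BACH, ACH1, ACT, CTE-II or LACH). It is maintained in E. coli as a high-copy plasmid under kanamycin selection. The origin of replication and promoter are not listed in the record. However, the recommended sequencing primers are T7 and T7-term, and a DE3-type strain is suggested for expression. Both point to a T7 promoter/terminator cassette driven by T7 RNA polymerase supplied by the host.

The insert is about 610 bp and was introduced by ligation-independent cloning. The record notes that it may not be the full open reading frame, which fits a domain-level construct designed for crystallography rather than the whole protein. The mutation field only refers to the depositor comments, and no specific sequence changes are spelled out there. The coding region is fused at its N terminus to a hexahistidine tag followed by a TEV protease cleavage site. This allows the recombinant protein to be captured by immobilised metal affinity chromatography and the tag then removed by TEV digestion.

The stated purpose is production of recombinant protein for structure determination, and the record associates the construct with a deposited PDB structure of ACOT7. The suggested expression strain also carries a rare-codon tRNA plasmid, which helps translation of human sequences in bacteria. No feature table was provided, so element positions and exact construct boundaries cannot be given.
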