Addgene plasmid #42389: ACOT7A
Purpose: Bacterial expression for structure determination; may not be full ORF
Depositing lab: Nicola Burgess-Brown. Depositing organization: University of Oxford.
Backbone
  Vector backbone: pNIC28-Bsa4
  Backbone manufacturer: SGC
  Vector type: Bacterial Expression
Growth in bacteria
  Bacterial resistance: Kanamycin, 50 μg/mL
  Growth temperature: 37°C
  Growth strain: Mach1 ;
  Copy number: High Copy
Gene/Insert
  Gene/Insert name: ACOT7A (alt names: ACOT7; gi|112180305; PDB:2QQ2)
  Species: H. sapiens (human)
  Insert size (bp): 610
  Mutation: See Comments
  GenBank ID: ACOT7 gi|112180305
  Entrez Gene: ACOT7 (a.k.a. ACH1, ACT, BACH, CTE-II, LACH, LACH1, hBACH)
  Tag / fusion protein: His6-TEV (N terminal on insert)
  Cloning method: Ligation Independent Cloning
  Sequencing primers: 5′ T7; 3′ T7-term
Terms and licenses: Academic/Nonprofit Terms; Industry Terms: Not Available to Industry
Depositor comments: http://www.thesgc.org/structures/2QQ2/ Use BL21(DE3)-R3-pRARE2 strain for expression.
How to cite: ACOT7A was a gift from Nicola Burgess-Brown (Addgene plasmid # 42389 ; http://n2t.net/addgene:42389 ; RRID:Addgene_42389)
